>Addgene plasmid #149087 | pGBW-m4046184 | addgene full sequence | sequence record 299951 | Addgene NGS Result
GCGGCCGCCCCACACACCATAGCTTCAAAATGTTTCTACTCCTTTTTTACTCTTCCAGATTTTCTCGGAC
TCCGCGCATCGCCGTACCACTTCAAAACACCCAAGCACAGCATACTAAATTTCCCCTCTTTCTTCCTCTA
GGGTGTCGTTAATTACCCGTACTAAAGGTTTGGAAAAGAAAAAAGAGACCGCCTCGTTTCTTTTTCTTCG
TCGAAAAAGGCAATAAAAATTTTTATCACGTTTCTTTTTCTTGAAAATTTTTTTTTTTGATTTTTTTCTC
TTTCGATGACCTCCCATTGATATTTAAGTTAATAAACGGTCTTCAATTTCTCAAGTTTCAGTTTCATTTT
TCTTGTTCTATTACAACTTTTTTTACTTCTTGCTCATTAGAAAGAAAGCATAGCAATCTAATCTAAGTTT
TAATTACAAAATGTACACTCGCTATGTCGATAACAACTTCTGTGGCCCTGATGGCTACCCTCTTGAGTGC
ATTAAAGACCTTCTAGCACGTGCTGGTAAAGCTTCATGCACTTTGTCCGAACAACTGGACTTTATTGACA
CTAAGAGGGGTGTATACTGCTGCCGTGAACATGAGCATGAAATTGCTTGGTACACGGAACGTTCTGAAAA
GAGCTATGAATTGCAGACACCTTTTGAAATTAAATTGGCAAAGAAATTTGACACCTTCAATGGGGAATGT
CCAAATTTTGTATTTCCCTTAAATTCCATAATCAAGACTATTCAACCAAGGGTTGAAAAGAAAAAGCTTG
ATGGCTTTATGGGTAGAATTCGATCTGTCTATCCAGTTGCGTCACCAAATGAATGCAACCAAATGTGCCT
TTCAACTCTCATGAAGTGTGATCATTGTGGTGAAACTTCATGGCAGACGGGCGATTTTGTTAAAGCCACT
TGCGAATTTTGTGGCACTGAGAATTTGACTAAAGAAGGTGCCACTACTTGTGGTTACTTACCCCAAAATG
CTGTTGTTAAAATTTATTGTCCAGCATGTCACAATTCAGAAGTAGGACCTGAGCATAGTCTTGCCGAATA
CCATAATGAATCTGGCTTGAAAACCATTCTTCGTAAGGGTGGTCGCACTATTGCCTTTGGAGGCTGTGTG
TTCTCTTATGTTGGTTGCCATAACAAGTGTGCCTATTGGGTTCCACGTGCTAGCGCTAACATAGGTTGTA
ACCATACAGGTGTTGTTGGAGAAGGTTCCGAAGGTCTTAATGACAACCTTCTTGAAATACTCCAAAAAGA
GAAAGTCAACATCAATATTGTTGGTGACTTTAAACTTAATGAAGAGATCGCCATTATTTTGGCATCTTTT
TCTGCTTCCACAAGTGCTTTTGTGGAAACTGTGAAAGGTTTGGATTATAAAGCATTCAAACAAATTGTTG
AATCCTGTGGTAATTTTAAAGTTACAAAAGGAAAAGCTAAAAAAGGTGCCTGGAATATTGGTGAACAGAA
ATCAATACTGAGTCCTCTTTATGCATTTGCATCAGAGGCTGCTCGTGTTGTACGATCAATTTTCTCCCGC
ACTCTTGAAACTGCTCAAAATTCTGTGCGTGTTTTACAGAAGGCCGCTATAACAATACTAGATGGAATTT
CACAGTATTCACTGAGACTCATTGATGCTATGATGTTCACATCTGATTTGGCTACTAACAATCTAGTTGT
AATGGCCTACATTACAGGTGGTGTTGTTCAGTTGACTTCGCAGTGGCTAACTAACATCTTTGGCACTGTT
TATGAAAAACTCAAACCCGTCCTTGATTGGCTTGAAGAGAAGTTTAAGGAAGGTGTAGAGTTTCTTAGAG
ACGGTTGGGAAATTGTTAAATTTATCTCAACCTGTGCTTGTGAAATTGTCGGTGGACAAATTGTCACCTG
TGCAAAGGAAATTAAGGAGAGTGTTCAGACATTCTTTAAGCTTGTAAATAAATTTTTGGCTTTGTGTGCT
GACTCTATCATTATTGGTGGAGCTAAACTTAAAGCCTTGAATTTAGGTGAAACATTTGTCACGCACTCAA
AGGGATTGTACAGAAAGTGTGTTAAATCCAGAGAAGAAACTGGCCTACTCATGCCTCTAAAAGCCCCAAA
AGAAATTATCTTCTTAGAGGGAGAAACACTTCCCACAGAAGTGTTAACAGAGGAAGTTGTCTTGAAAACT
GGTGATTTACAACCATTAGAACAACCTACTAGTGAAGCTGTTGAAGCTCCATTGGTTGGTACACCAGTTT
GTATTAACGGGCTTATGTTGCTCGAAATCAAAGACACAGAAAAGTACTGTGCCCTTGCACCTAATATGAT
GGTAACAAACAATACCTTCACACTCAAAGGCCTCGTGCCGAGAGGTTCTTGGAGCCATCCGCAGTTTGAA
AAATAAACAGGCCCCTTTTCCTTTGTCGATATCATGTAATTAGTTATGTCACGCTTACATTCACGCCCTC
CTCCCACATCCGCTCTAACCGAAAAGGAAGGAGTTAGACAACCTGAAGTCTAGGTCCCTATTTATTTTTT
TTAATAGTTATGTTAGTATTAAGAACGTTATTTATATTTCAAATTTTTCTTTTTTTTCTGTACAAAGCGG
CCGCCGAACCACTAGTGCACTGCAGTACACGGTTTCCTTGAAATTTTTTTGATTCGGTAATCTCCGAACA
GAAGGAAGAACGAAGGAAGGAGCACAGACTTAGATTGGTATATATACGCATATGTAGTGTTGAAGAAACA
TGAAATTGCCCAGTATTCTTAACCCAACTGCACAGAACAAAAACGTGCAGGAAACGAAGATAAATCATGT
CGAAAGCTACATATAAGGAACGTGCTGCTACTCATCCTAGTCCTGTTGCTGCCAAGCTATTTAATATCAT
GCACGAAAAGCAAACAAACTTGTGTGCTTCATTGGATGTTCGTACCACCAAGGAATTACTGGAGTTAGTT
GAAGCATTAGGTCCCAAAATTTGTTTACTAAAAACACATGTGGATATCTTGACTGATTTTTCCATGGAGG
GCACAGTTAAGCCGCTAAAGGCATTATCCGCCAAGTACAATTTTTTACTCTTCGAGGACAGAAAATTTGC
TGACATTGGTAATACAGTCAAATTGCAGTACTCTGCGGGTGTATACAGAATAGCAGAATGGGCAGACATT
ACGAATGCACACGGTGTGGTGGGCCCAGGTATTGTTAGCGGTTTGAAGCAGGCGGCAGAAGAAGTAACAA
AGGAACCTAGAGGCCTTTTGATGTTAGCAGAATTGTCATGCAAGGGCTCCCTATCTACTGGAGAATATAC
TAAGGGTACTGTTGACATTGCGAAGAGCGACAAAGATTTTGTTATCGGCTTTATTGCTCAAAGAGACATG
GGTGGAAGAGATGAAGGTTACGATTGGTTGATTATGACACCCGGTGTGGGTTTAGATGACAAGGGAGATG
CATTGGGTCAACAGTATAGAACCGTGGATGATGTGGTTTCTACAGGATCTGACATTATTATTGTTGGAAG
AGGACTATTTGCAAAGGGAAGGGATGCTAAGGTAGAGGGTGAACGTTACAGAAAAGCAGGCTGGGAAGCA
TATTTGAGAAGATGCGGCCAGCAAAACTAAAAAACTGTATTATAAGTAAATGCATGTATACTAAACTCAC
AAATTAGAGCTTCAATTTAATTATATCAGTTATTACCCGAGTAACGAAGCATCTGTGCTTCATTTTGTAG
AACAAAAATGCAACGCGAGAGCGCTAATTTTTCAAACAAAGAATCTGAGCTGCATTTTTACAGAACAGAA
ATGCAACGCGAAAGCGCTATTTTACCAACGAAGAATCTGTGCTTCATTTTTGTAAAACAAAAATGCAACG
CGAGAGCGCTAATTTTTCAAACAAAGAATCTGAGCTGCATTTTTACAGAACAGAAATGCAACGCGAGAGC
GCTATTTTACCAACAAAGAATCTATACTTCTTTTTTGTTCTACAAAAATGCATCCCGAGAGCGCTATTTT
TCTAACAAAGCATCTTAGATTACTTTTTTTCTCCTTTGTGCGCTCTATAATGCAGTCTCTTGATAACTTT
TTGCACTGTAGGTCCGTTAAGGTTAGAAGAAGGCTACTTTGGTGTCTATTTTCTCTTCCATAAAAAAAGC
CTGACTCCACTTCCCGCGTTTACTGATTACTAGCGAAGCTGCGGGTGCATTTTTTCAAGATAAAGGCATC
CCCGATTATATTCTATACCGATGTGGATTGCGCATACTTTGTGAACAGAAAGTGATAGCGTTGATGATTC
TTCATTGGTCAGAAAATTATGAACGGTTTCTTCTATTTTGTCTCTATATACTACGTATAGGAAATGTTTA
CATTTTCGTATTGTTTTCGATTCACTCTATGAATAGTTCTTACTACAATTTTTTTGTCTAAAGAGTAATA
CTAGAGATAAACATAAAAAATGTAGAGGTCGAGTTTAGATGCAAGTTCAAGGAGCGAAAGGTGGATGGGT
AGGTTATATAGGGATATAGCACAGAGATATATAGCAAAGAGATACTTTTGAGCAATGTTTGTGGAAGCGG
TATTCGCAATATTTTAGTAGCTCGTTACAGTCCGGTGCGTTTTTGGTTTTTTGAAAGTGCGTCATCAGAG
CGCTTTTGGTTTTCAAAAGCGCTCTGAAGTTCCTATACTTTCTAGCTAGAGAATAGGAACTTCCCGAGCG
GCCGCGTGTTACAAGCTTGACTCCAGCGTAACTGGACTGCAATCAACTCACTGGCTCACCTTCACGGGTG
GGCCTTTCTTCGGTAGAAAATCAAAGGATCTTCTTGAGATCCTTTTTTTCTGCGCGTAATCTGCTGCTTG
CAAACAAAAAAACCACCGCTACCAGCGGTGGTTTGTTTGCCGGATCAAGAGCTACCAACTCTTTTTCCGA
GGTAACTGGCTTCAGCAGAGCGCAGATACCAAATACTGTTCTTCTAGTGTAGCCGTAGTTAGGCCACCAC
TTCAAGAACTCTGTAGCACCGCCTACATACCTCGCTCTGCTAATCCTGTTACCAGTGGCTGCTGCCAGTG
GCGATAAGTCGTGTCTTACCGGGTTGGACTCAAGACGATAGTTACCGGATAAGGCGCAGCGGTCGGGCTG
AACGGGGGGTTCGTGCACACAGCCCAGCTTGGAGCGAACGACCTACACCGAACTGAGATACCTACAGCGT
GAGCTATGAGAAAGCGCCACGCTTCCCGAAGGGAGAAAGGCGGACAGGTATCCGGTAAGCGGCAGGGTCG
GAACAGGAGAGCGCACGAGGGAGCTTCCAGGGGTAAACGCCTGGTATCTTTATAGTCCTGTCGGGTTTCG
CCACCTCTGACTTGAGCATCGATTTTTGTGATGCTCGTCAGGGGGGCGGAGCCTATGGAAAAACGCCAGC
AACGCAGAAAGGCCCACCCGAAGGTGAGCCAGGTGATTACATTTGGGCCCTCATCAGAGGTTTTCACCGT
CATCACCGAAACGCGCGAGGCAGCTGCGGTAAAGCTCATCAGCGTGGTCGTGAAGCGATTCACAGATGTC
TGCCTGTTCATCCGCGTCCAGCTCGTTGAGTTTCTCCAGAAGCGTTAATGTCTGGCTTCTGATAAAGCGG
GCCATGTTAAGGGCGGTTTTTTCCTGTTTGGTCACTTACCAATGCTTAATCAGTGAGGCACCTATCTCAG
CGATCTGTCTATTTCGTTCATCCATAGTTGCCTGACTCCCCGTCGTGTAGATAACTACGATGCGGGAGGG
CTTACCATCTGGCCCCAGTGCTGCAATGATACCGCGAGACCCACGCTCACCGGCTCCAGATTTATCAGCA
ATAAACCAGCCAGCCGGGAGGGCCGAGCGCAGAAGTGATCCTGCAACTTTATCCGCCTCCATCCAGTCTA
TTAATTGTTGCCGGGAAGCTAGAGTAAGTAGTTCGCCAGTTAATAGTTTGCGCAACGTTGTTGCCATTGC
TACAGGCATCGTGGTGTCACGCTCGTCGTTTGGTATGGCTTCATTCAGCTCCGGTTCCCAACGATCAAGG
CGAGTTACATGATCCCCCATGTTGTGCAAAAAAGCGGTTAGCTCCTTCGGTCCTCCGATCGTTGCCAGAA
GTAAGTTGGCCGCAGTGTTATCACTCATGGTTATGGCAGCACTGCATAATTCTCTTACTGTCATGCCATC
CGTGAGATGCTTTTCTGTGACTGGTGAGTACTCAACCAAGTCATTCTGAGAATAGTGTATGCGGCGACCG
AGTTGCTCTTGCCCGGCGTCAATACGGGATAATACCGCGCCACATAGCAGAACTTTAAAAGTGCTCATCA
TTGGAAAACGTTCTTCGGGGCGTAAACTCTCAAGGATCTTACCGCTGTTGAGATCCAGTTCGATGTAACC
CACTCGTGCACCCAACTGATCTTCAGCATCTTTTACTTTCACCAGCGTTTCTGGGTGAGCAAAAACAGGA
AGGCAAAATGCCGCAAAAAAGGGAATAAGGGCGACACGGAAATGTTGAATACTCATTTTAGCTTCCTTAG
CTCCTGAAAATCTCGATAACTCAAAAAATACGCCCGGTAGTGATCTTATTTCATTATGGTGAAAGTTGGA
ACCTCTTACGTGCCGATCAAGTCAAAAGCCTCCGGTCGGAGGCTTTTGACTTTCTGCTATGGAGGTCAGG
TATGATTTAAATGGTCAGTTAGA
Features (pLannotate 1.2.2; 13 found; start..end, strand, type, name):
     10..417     +  promoter       TEF1 promoter: S. cerevisiae TEF1; promoter for EF-1α
    434..2350    +  CDS            R1A_SARS2 (fragment): Experimental evidence at protein level: Swiss-Prot protein existence level 1. [Non-structural protein 10]: Plays a pivotal role in viral transcription by stimulating both nsp14 3'-5' exoribonuclease and nsp16 2'-O-methyltransferase activities. Therefore plays an essential role in viral mRNAs cap methylation. From Severe acute respiratory syndrome coronavirus 2 (2019-nCoV) (SARS-CoV-2).
   2412..2584    +  terminator     CYC1 terminator (fragment): S. cerevisiae CYC1; transcription terminator for CYC1
   2620..2796    +  promoter       URA3 promoter (fragment): S. cerevisiae URA3
   2797..3600    +  CDS            URA3: orotidine-5'-phosphate decarboxylase, required for uracil biosynthesis; S. cerevisiae URA3; yeast auxotrophic marker, counterselectable with 5-fluoroorotic acid (5-FOA)
   3683..4665    -  rep_origin     2μ ori: yeast 2μ plasmid origin of replication
   4743..4772    +  terminator     T3Te terminator: phage T3 early transcription terminator
   4794..5381    +  rep_origin     ori: high-copy-number ColE1/pMB1/pBR322/pUC origin of replication
   5393..5420    -  terminator     T7Te terminator: phage T7 early transcription terminator
   5444..5635    -  CDS            rop: Rop protein, which maintains plasmids at low copy number; rop
   5636..6496    -  CDS            AmpR: β-lactamase; bla; confers resistance to ampicillin, carbenicillin, and related antibiotics
   6497..6599    -  promoter       cat promoter: promoter of the E. coli cat gene encoding chloramphenicol acetyltransferase
   6600..6631    -  terminator     tonB terminator: bidirectional E. coli tonB-P14 transcription terminator
