[The description below was written by a language model from this plasmid's Addgene catalogue record and pLannotate feature annotations shown in this document.]
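Description:
pGBW-m4046184 is an episomal yeast expression plasmid carrying the SARS-CoV-2 nsp2 coding sequence, built on an E. coli/S. cerevisiae shuttle backbone. In bacteria it replicates from a ColE1/pUC-type origin and is recorded as high copy. Selection there is with ampicillin through a β-lactamase gene that the annotation places downstream of a cat promoter. A short rop annotation lies next to AmpR, and the phage T3Te, T7Te and tonB terminators flank the bacterial modules, presumably insulating them from read-through transcription. In yeast, the 2μ origin supports multicopy maintenance. The URA3 marker, with its own promoter, allows selection in ura3 strains on medium lacking uracil and can be counterselected with 5-FOA.

The expression cassette consists of the constitutive S. cerevisiae TEF1 promoter, a roughly 1.9 kb wild-type nsp2 open reading frame and the CYC1 terminator. The insert was made by gene synthesis. The automated annotation matches it to a fragment of the SARS-CoV-2 replicase polyprotein 1a, which fits nsp2 being a cleavage product of ORF1ab. The nsp10 function text attached to that hit is generic polyprotein annotation and does not describe this insert. The catalogue lists a C-terminal thrombin-cleavable StrepII tag contributed by the backbone, which would permit Strep-Tactin affinity purification followed by tag removal, although the feature table does not annotate the tag separately.

The construct is intended for producing nsp2 in budding yeast, for example for purification or functional and interaction studies. The depositor notes that the sequencing used for quality control may not cover the whole plasmid.
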