Addgene plasmid #149087: pGBW-m4046184
Purpose: Yeast Expression plasmid for SARS-CoV-2 nsp2
Depositing lab: Ginkgo Bioworks & Benjie Chen. Depositing organization: Ginkgo Bioworks.
Backbone
  Vector backbone: AmpR; 2u URA3
  Backbone size w/o insert (bp): 4078
  Vector type: Yeast Expression
  Selectable markers: URA3
Growth in bacteria
  Bacterial resistance: Ampicillin, 100 μg/mL
  Growth temperature: 37°C
  Growth strain: DH5alpha
  Copy number: High Copy
Gene/Insert
  Gene/Insert name: SARS-CoV-2 nsp2
  Species: S. cerevisiae (budding yeast); Severe acute respiratory syndrome coronavirus 2
  Insert size (bp): 1907
  Mutation: wt
  Entrez Gene: ORF1ab (a.k.a. GU280_gp01)
  Promoter: pTEF1
  Tag / fusion protein: Cleavable thrombin;StrepII (C terminal on backbone)
  Cloning method: Unknown
Resource information
  A portion of this plasmid was derived from a plasmid made by: GinkgoBioworks
Depositor comments: NCBI Reference Sequence: YP_009725298.1. Created by gene synthesis with Not1 site. NGS used for QC was performed by Ginkgo and may not fully cover the entire plasmid.
How to cite: pGBW-m4046184 was a gift from Ginkgo Bioworks & Benjie Chen (Addgene plasmid # 149087 ; http://n2t.net/addgene:149087 ; RRID:Addgene_149087)
